>Addgene plasmid #163453 | pLJC6-METAP1-3xFLAG | addgene full sequence | sequence record 321907 | Addgene NGS Result
GCCGTTGGGCAGTGCACCCGTACCTTTGGGAGCGCGCGCCCTCGTCGTGTCGTGACGTCACCCGTTCTGT
TGGCTTATAATGCAGGGTGGGGCCACCTGCCGGTAGGTGTGCGGTAGGCTTTTCTCCGTCGCAGGACGCA
GGGTTCGGGCCTAGGGTAGGCTCTCCTGAATCGACAGGCGCCGGACCTCTGGTGAGGGGAGGGATAAGTG
AGGCGTCAGTTTCTTTGGTCGGTTTTATGTACCTATCTTCTTAAGTAGCTGAAGCTCCGGTTTTGAACTA
TGCGCTCGGGGTTGGCGAGTGTGTTTTGTGAAGTTTTTTAGGCACCTTTTGAAATGTAATCATTTGGGTC
AATATGTAATTTTCAGTGTTAGACTAGTAAATTGTCCGCTAAATTCTGGCCGTTTTTGGCTTTTTTGTTA
GACGAAGCGCTAGCGCTACCGGTTTAATTAAAGGCAGC
[1158 nt withheld, positions 459-1616]
GGAGGCAGCGCGGCCGCAGGCGACTACAAAGACCATGACGGTGATTATAAAGATCATGACATTGATTACA
AGGATGACGATGACAAGTAATAAGAATTCTCGACCTCGAGACAAATGGCAGTATTCATCCACAATTTTAA
AAGAAAAGGGGGGATTGGGGGGTACAGTGCAGGGGAAAGAATAGTAGACATAATAGCAACAGACATACAA
ACTAAAGAATTACAAAAACAAATTACAAAAATTCAAAATTTTCGGGTTTATTACAGGGACAGCAGAGATC
CACTTTGGCCGCGGCTCGAGGGGGTTGGGGTTGCGCCTTTTCCAAGGCAGCCCTGGGTTTGCGCAGGGAC
GCGGCTGCTCTGGGCGTGGTTCCGGGAAACGCAGCGGCGCCGACCCTGGGTCTCGCACATTCTTCACGTC
CGTTCGCAGCGTCACCCGGATCTTCGCCGCTACCCTTGTGGGCCCCCCGGCGACGCTTCCTGCTCCGCCC
CTAAGTCGGGAAGGTTCCTTGCGGTTCGCGGCGTGCCGGACGTGACAAACGGAAGCCGCACGTCTCACTA
GTACCCTCGCAGACGGACAGCGCCAGGGAGCAATGGCAGCGCGCCGACCGCGATGGGCTGTGGCCAATAG
CGGCTGCTCAGCAGGGCGCGCCGAGAGCAGCGGCCGGGAAGGGGCGGTGCGGGAGGCGGGGTGTGGGGCG
GTAGTGTGGGCCCTGTTCCTGCCCGCGCGGTGTTCCGCATTCTGCAAGCCTCCGGAGCGCACGTCGGCAG
TCGGCTCCCTCGTTGACCGAATCACCGACCTCTCTCCCCAGGGGGATCCATGGTTCCTTTGTCTCAAGAA
GAATCCACCCTCATTGAAAGAGCAACGGCTACAATCAACAGCATCCCCATCTCTGAAGACTACAGCGTCG
CCAGCGCAGCTCTCTCTAGCGACGGCCGCATCTTCACTGGTGTCAATGTATATCATTTTACTGGGGGACC
TTGTGCAGAACTCGTGGTGCTGGGCACTGCTGCTGCTGCGGCAGCTGGCAACCTGACTTGTATCGTCGCG
ATCGGAAATGAGAACAGGGGCATCTTGAGCCCCTGCGGACGGTGCCGACAGGTGCTTCTCGATCTGCATC
CTGGGATCAAAGCCATAGTGAAGGACAGTGATGGACAGCCGACGGCAGTTGGGATTCGTGAATTGCTGCC
CTCTGGTTATGTGTGGGAGGGCTAAGGTACCTTTAAGACCAATGACTTACAAGGCAGCTGTAGATCTTAG
CCACTTTTTAAAAGAAAAGGGGGGACTGGAAGGGCTAATTCACTCCCAACGAAGACAAGATCTGCTTTTT
GCTTGTACTGGGTCTCTCTGGTTAGACCAGATCTGAGCCTGGGAGCTCTCTGGCTAACTAGGGAACCCAC
TGCTTAAGCCTCAATAAAGCTTGCCTTGAGTGCTTCAAGTAGTGTGTGCCCGTCTGTTGTGTGACTCTGG
TAACTAGAGATCCCTCAGACCCTTTTAGTCAGTGTGGAAAATCTCTAGCAGTAGTAGTTCATGTCATCTT
ATTATTCAGTATTTATAACTTGCAAAGAAATGAATATCAGAGAGTGAGAGGAACTTGTTTATTGCAGCTT
ATAATGGTTACAAATAAAGCAATAGCATCACAAATTTCACAAATAAAGCATTTTTTTCACTGCATTCTAG
TTGTGGTTTGTCCAAACTCATCAATGTATCTTATCATGTCTGGCTCTAGCTATCCCGCCCCTAACTCCGC
CCATCCCGCCCCTAACTCCGCCCAGTTCCGCCCATTCTCCGCCCCATGGCTGACTAATTTTTTTTATTTA
TGCAGAGGCCGAGGCCGCCTCGGCCTCTGAGCTATTCCAGAAGTAGTGAGGAGGCTTTTTTGGAGGCCTA
GGGACGTACCCAATTCGCCCTATAGTGAGTCGTATTACGCGCGCTCACTGGCCGTCGTTTTACAACGTCG
TGACTGGGAAAACCCTGGCGTTACCCAACTTAATCGCCTTGCAGCACATCCCCCTTTCGCCAGCTGGCGT
AATAGCGAAGAGGCCCGCACCGATCGCCCTTCCCAACAGTTGCGCAGCCTGAATGGCGAATGGG
[124 nt withheld, positions 3711-3834]
C
[91 nt withheld, positions 3836-3926]
A
[49 nt withheld, positions 3928-3976]
CCTTTGACGTTGGAGTCCACGTTCTTT
[37 nt withheld, positions 4004-4040]
ACCCTATCTCGGTCTATTCTTTTGATTTATAAGGGATTTTGCCGATTTCGGCCTATTGGTTAAAAAATGA
GCTGATTTAACAAAAATTTAACGCGAATTTTAACAAAATATTAACGCTTACAATTTAGGTGGCACTTTTC
GGGGAAATGTGCGCGGAACCCCTATTTGTTTATTTTTCTAAATACATTCAAATATGTATCCGCTCATGAG
ACAATAACCCTGATAAATGCTTCAATAATATTGAAAAAGGAAGAGTATGAGTATTCAACATTTCCGTGTC
GCCCTTATTCCCTTTTTTGCGGCATTTTGCCTTCCTGTTTTTGCTCACCCAGAAACGCTGGTGAAAGTAA
AAGATGCTGAAGATCAGTTGGGTGCACGAGTGGGTTACATCGAACTGGATCTCAACAGCGGTAAGATCCT
TGAGAGTTTTCGCCCCGAAGAACGTTTTCCAATGATGAGCACTTTTAAAGTTCTGCTATGTGGCGCGGTA
TTATCCCGTATTGACGCCGGGCAAGAGCAACTCGGTCGCCGCATACACTATTCTCAGAATGACTTGGTTG
AGTACTCACCAGTCACAGAAAAGCATCTTACGGATGGCATGACAGTAAGAGAATTATGCAGTGCTGCCAT
AACCATGAGTGATAACACTGCGGCCAACTTACTTCTGACAACGATCGGAGGACCGAAGGAGCTAACCGCT
TTTTTGCACAACATGGGGGATCATGTAACTCGCCTTGATCGTTGGGAACCGGAGCTGAATGAAGCCATAC
CAAACGACGAGCGTGACACCACGATGCCTGTAGCAATGGCAACAACGTTGCGCAAACTATTAACTGGCGA
ACTACTTACTCTAGCTTCCCGGCAACAATTAATAGACTGGATGGAGGCGGATAAAGTTGCAGGACCACTT
CTGCGCTCGGCCCTTCCGGCTGGCTGGTTTATTGCTGATAAATCTGGAGCCGGTGAGCGTGGGTCTCGCG
GTATCATTGCAGCACTGGGGCCAGATGGTAAGCCCTCCCGTATCGTAGTTATCTACACGACGGGGAGTCA
GGCAACTATGGATGAACGAAATAGACAGATCGCTGAGATAGGTGCCTCACTGATTAAGCATTGGTAACTG
TCAGACCAAGTTTACTCATATATACTTTAGATTGATTTAAAACTTCATTTTTAATTTAAAAGGATCTAGG
TGAAGATCCTTTTTGATAATCTCATGACCAAAATCCCTTAACGTGAGTTTTCGTTCCACTGAGCGTCAGA
CCCCGTAGAAAAGATCAAAGGATCTTCTTGAGATCCTTTTTTTCTGCGCGTAATCTGCTGCTTGCAAACA
AAAAAACCACCGCTACCAGCGGTGGTTTGTTTGCCGGATCAAGAGCTACCAACTCTTTTTCCGAAGGTAA
CTGGCTTCAGCAGAGCGCAGATACCAAATACTGTTCTTCTAGTGTAGCCGTAGTTAGGCCACCACTTCAA
GAACTCTGTAGCACCGCCTACATACCTCGCTCTGCTAATCCTGTTACCAGTGGCTGCTGCCAGTGGCGAT
AAGTCGTGTCTTACCGGGTTGGACTCAAGACGATAGTTACCGGATAAGGCGCAGCGGTCGGGCTGAACGG
GGGGTTCGTGCACACAGCCCAGCTTGGAGCGAACGACCTACACCGAACTGAGATACCTACAGCGTGAGCT
ATGAGAAAGCGCCACGCTTCCCGAAGGGAGAAAGGCGGACAGGTATCCGGTAAGCGGCAGGGTCGGAACA
GGAGAGCGCACGAGGGAGCTTCCAGGGGGAAACGCCTGGTATCTTTATAGTCCTGTCGGGTTTCGCCACC
TCTGACTTGAGCGTCGATTTTTGTGATGCTCGTCAGGGGGGCGGAGCCTATGGAAAAACGCCAGCAACGC
GGCCTTTTTACGGTTCCTGGCCTTTTGCTGGCCTTTTGCTCACATGTTCTTTCCTGCGTTATCCCCTGAT
TCTGTGGATAACCGTATTACCGCCTTTGAGTGAGCTGATACCGCTCGCCGCAGCCGAACGACCGAGCGCA
GCGAGTCAGTGAGCGAGGAAGCGGAAGAGCGCCCAATACGCAAACCGCCTCTCCCCGCGCGTTGGCCGAT
TCATTAATGCAGCTGGCACGACAGGTTTCCCGACTGGAAAGCGGGCAGTGAGCGCAACGCAATTAATGTG
AGTTAGCTCACTCATTAGGCACCCCAGGCTTTACACTTTATGCTTCCGGCTCGTATGTTGTGTGGAATTG
TGAGCGGATAACAATTTCACACAGGAAACAGCTATGACCATGATTACGCCAAGCGCGCAATTAACCCTCA
CTAAAGGGAACAAAAGCTGGAGCTGCAAGCTTAATGTAGTCTTATGCAATACTCTTGTAGTCTTGCAACA
TGGTAACGATGAGTTAGCAACATGCCTTACAAGGAGAGAAAAAGCACCGTGCATGCCGATTGGTGGAAGT
AAGGTGGTACGATCGTGCCTTATTAGGAAGGCAACAGACGGGTCTGACATGGATTGGACGAACCACTGAA
TTGCCGCATTGCAGAGATATTGTATTTAAGTGCCTAGCTCGATACATAAACGGGTCTCTCTGGTTAGACC
AGATCTGAGCCTGGGAGCTCTCTGGCTAACTAGGGAACCCACTGCTTAAGCCTCAATAAAGCTTGCCTTG
AGTGCTTCAAGTAGTGTGTGCCCGTCTGTTGTGTGACTCTGGTAACTAGAGATCCCTCAGACCCTTTTAG
TCAGTGTGGAAAATCTCTAGCAGTGGCGCCCGAACAGGGACTTGAAAGCGAAAGGGAAACCAGAGGAGCT
CTCTCGACGCAGGACTCGGCTTGCTGAAGCGCGCACGGCAAGAGGCGAGGGGCGGCGACTGGTGAGTACG
CCAAAAATTTTGACTAGCGGAGGCTAGAAGGAGAGAGATGGGTGCGAGAGCGTCAGTATTAAGCGGGGGA
GAATTAGATCGCGATGGGAAAAAATTCGGTTAAGGCCAGGGGGAAAGAAAAAATATAAATTAAAACATAT
AGTATGGGCAAGCAGGGAGCTAGAACGATTCGCAGTTAATCCTGGCCTGTTAGAAACATCAGAAGGCTGT
AGACAAATACTGGGACAGCTACAACCATCCCTTCAGACAGGATCAGAAGAACTTAGATCATTATATAATA
CAGTAGCAACCCTCTATTGTGTGCATCAAAGGATAGAGATAAAAGACACCAAGGAAGCTTTAGACAAGAT
AGAGGAAGAGCAAAACAAAAGTAAGACCACCGCACAGCAAGCAGCAGCTGATCTTCAGACCTGGAGGAGG
AGATATGAGGGACAATTGGAGAAGTGAATTATATAAATATAAAGTAGTAAAAATTGAACCATTAGGAGTA
GCACCCACCAAGGCAAAGAGAAGAGTGGTGCAGAGAGAAAAAAGAGCAGTGGGAATAGGAGCTTTGTTCC
TTGGGTTCTTGGGAGCAGCAGGAAGCACTATGGGCGCAGCGTCAATGACGCTGACGGTACAGGCCAGACA
ATTATTGTCTGGTATAGTGCAGCAGCAGAACAATTTGCTGAGGGCTATTGAGGCGCAACAGCATCTGTTG
CAACTCACAGTCTGGGGCATCAAGCAGCTCCAGGCAAGAATCCTGGCTGTGGAAAGATACCTAAAGGATC
AACAGCTCCTGGGGATTTGGGGTTGCTCTGGAAAACTCATTTGCACCACTGCTGTGCCTTGGAATGCTAG
TTGGAGTAATAAATCTCTGGAACAGATTTGGAATCACACGACCTGGATGGAGTGGGACAGAGAAATTAAC
AATTACACAAGCTTAATACACTCCTTAATTGAAGAATCGCAAAACCAGCAAGAAAAGAATGAACAAGAAT
TATTGGAATTAGATAAATGGGCAAGTTTGTGGAATTGGTTTAACATAACAAATTGGCTGTGGTATATAAA
ATTATTCATAATGATAGTAGGAGGCTTGGTAGGTTTAAGAATAGTTTTTGCTGTACTTTCTATAGTGAAT
AGAGTTAGGCAGGGATATTCACCATTATCGTTTCAGACCCACCTCCCAACCCCGAGGGGACCCGACAGGC
CCGAAGGAATAGAAGAAGAAGGTGGAGAGAGAGACAGAGACAGATCCATTCGATTAGTGAACGGATCTCG
ACGGTATCGATCACGAGACTAGCCTCGAGCGGGATCTGGCCTCCGCGCCGGGTTTTGGCGCCTCCCGCGG
GCGCCCCCCTCCTCACGGCGAGCGCTGCCACGTCAGACGAAGGGCGCAGCGAGCGTCCTGATCCTTCCGC
CCGGACGCTCAGGACAGCGGCCCGCTGCTCATAAGACTCGGCCTTAGAACCCCAGTATCAGCAGAAGGAC
ATTTTAGGACGGGACTTGGGTGACTCTAGGGCACTGGTTTTCTTTCCAGAGAGCGGAACAGGCGAGGAAA
AGTAGTCCCTTCTCGGCGATTCTGCGGAGGGATCTCCGTGGGGCGGTGAACGCCGATGATTATATAAGGA
CGCGCCGGGTGTGGCACAGCTAGTTCCGTCGCAGCCGGGATTTGGGTCGCGGTTCTTGTTTGTGGATCGC
TGTGATCGTCACTTGGTGAGTAGCGGGCTGCTGGGCTGGCCGGGGCTTTCGTGGCCGCCGGGCCGCTCGG
TGGGACGGAAGCGTGTGGAGAGACCGCCAAGGGCTGTAGTCTGGGTCCGCGAGCAAGGTTGCCCTGAACT
GGGGGTTGGGGGGAGCGCAGCAAAATGGCGGCTGTTCCCGAGTCTTGAATGGAAGACGCTTGTGAGGCGG
GCTGTGAGGTCGTTGAAACAAGGTGGGGGGCATGGTGGGCGGCAAGAACCCAAGGTCTTGAGGCCTTCGC
TAATGCGGGAAAGCTCTTATTCGGGTGAGATGGGCTGGGGCACCATCTGGGGACCCTGACGTGAAGTTTG
TCACTGACTGGAGAACTCGGTTTGTCGTCTGTTGCGGGGGCGGCAGTTATGGCGGT
Features (pLannotate 1.2.2; 27 found; start..end, strand, type, name):
    459..1616    +  CDS            METAP1 (sequence withheld): MAP11_HUMAN - Also known as KIAA0094. Experimental evidence at protein level: Swiss-Prot protein existence level 1. Cotranslationally removes the N-terminal methionine from nascent proteins. The N-terminal methionine is often cleaved when the second residue in the primary sequence is small and uncharged (Met- Ala-, Cys, Gly, Pro, Ser, Thr, or Val). Required for normal progression through the cell cycle. From Homo sapiens (Human).
   1638..1703    +  CDS            3xFLAG: three tandem FLAG® epitope tags, followed by an enterokinase cleavage site
   1751..1868    +  misc_feature   cPPT/CTS: central polypurine tract and central termination sequence of HIV-1
   1917..2427    +  promoter       hPGK promoter: human phosphoglycerate kinase 1 promoter
   2442..2831    +  CDS            BSD: blasticidin S deaminase; Aspergillus terreus BSD; confers resistance to blasticidin
   2824..2901    +  CDS            nef (fragment): NEF_HV1Z2 - Experimental evidence at protein level: Swiss-Prot protein existence level 1. Extracellular Nef protein targets CD4(+) T-lymphocytes for apoptosis by interacting with CXCR4 surface receptors. From Human immunodeficiency virus type 1 group M subtype D (isolate Z2/CDC-Z34) (HIV-1).
   2903..3136    +  LTR            3' LTR (ΔU3): self-inactivating 3' long terminal repeat (LTR) from HIV-1
   3208..3329    +  polyA_signal   SV40 poly(A) signal: SV40 polyadenylation signal
   3369..3504    +  rep_origin     SV40 ori: SV40 origin of replication
   3525..3543    -  promoter       T7 promoter: promoter for bacteriophage T7 RNA polymerase
   3551..3706    +  CDS            lacZα (fragment): LacZα fragment of β-galactosidase; lacZ fragment
   3711..4139    +  rep_origin     f1 ori (sequence partly withheld): f1 bacteriophage origin of replication; arrow indicates direction of (+) strand synthesis
   4192..4296    +  promoter       AmpR promoter: bla
   4297..5157    +  CDS            AmpR: β-lactamase; bla; confers resistance to ampicillin, carbenicillin, and related antibiotics
   5328..5916    +  rep_origin     ori: high-copy-number ColE1/pMB1/pBR322/pUC origin of replication
   6099..6191    +  CDS            lacI (fragment): lac repressor; lacI; The lac repressor binds to the lac operator to inhibit transcription in E. coli. This inhibition can be relieved by adding lactose or isopropyl-β-D-thiogalactopyranoside (IPTG).
   6204..6225    +  protein_bind   CAP binding site: CAP binding activates transcription in the presence of cAMP. E. coli catabolite activator protein
   6240..6270    +  promoter       lac promoter: promoter for the E. coli lac operon
   6278..6294    +  protein_bind   lac operator: The lac repressor binds to the lac operator to inhibit transcription in E. coli. This inhibition can be relieved by adding lactose or isopropyl-β-D-thiogalactopyranoside (IPTG). lac repressor encoded by lacI
   6339..6357    +  promoter       T3 promoter: promoter for bacteriophage T3 RNA polymerase
   6385..6611    +  promoter       RSV promoter: Rous sarcoma virus enhancer/promoter
   6612..6792    +  LTR            5' LTR (truncated): truncated 5' long terminal repeat (LTR) from HIV-1
   6839..6964    +  misc_feature   HIV-1 Ψ: packaging signal of human immunodeficiency virus type 1
   6948..7311    +  CDS            HIV-1 gag (fragment): gag protein from human immunodeficiency virus 1; gag
   7457..7690    +  misc_feature   RRE: The Rev response element (RRE) of HIV-1 allows for Rev-dependent mRNA export from the nucleus to the cytoplasm.
   8067..8167    +  CDS            Rev (fragment): human immunodeficiency virus 1 (HIV-1) Rev protein; rev; enhances nuclear export of unspliced and incompletely spliced viral mRNAs
   8208..423     +  promoter       UbC promoter (across the origin): human ubiquitin C promoter
