[The description below was written by a language model from this plasmid's Addgene catalogue record and pLannotate feature annotations shown in this document.]
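Description:
pLJC6-METAP1-3xFLAG is a lentiviral transfer plasmid built on the pLJC6 backbone for stable overexpression of human METAP1 (methionine aminopeptidase 1, the enzyme that cotranslationally removes the initiator methionine from nascent proteins) in mammalian cells. In bacteria it is maintained as a high-copy plasmid through a ColE1/pUC-type origin and selected with ampicillin via the β-lactamase gene. An f1 origin and remnants of a lac/T7/T3 cloning region are also present in the backbone.

The viral portion has a third-generation, self-inactivating layout. An RSV enhancer/promoter drives a truncated HIV-1 5' LTR, followed by the Ψ packaging signal with a partial gag sequence and the Rev response element for Rev-dependent export of the genomic RNA. The unit ends in a ΔU3 3' LTR, and an SV40 polyadenylation signal and SV40 origin lie downstream of it. Within the provirus, the human ubiquitin C promoter drives the METAP1 coding sequence, cloned between PacI and NotI sites and fused at its C terminus to a 3xFLAG epitope for detection or immunoprecipitation. The annotated cPPT/CTS element, which aids nuclear import of the reverse-transcribed genome, sits downstream of the insert. It is followed by a separate human PGK promoter driving blasticidin S deaminase, so transduced cells can be selected with blasticidin.

According to the depositor, the insert carries five silent mutations that abolish recognition by a specific METAP1-targeting sgRNA. The encoded protein is therefore unchanged while the cDNA resists Cas9 cleavage. This suits the construct to rescue or add-back experiments in METAP1-knockout cells, consistent with its origin in a study of CRISPR screens for conditionally essential genes in human cells.
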