Addgene plasmid #163453: pLJC6-METAP1-3xFLAG
Purpose: lentiviral overexpression vector for human METAP1
Depositing lab: Jason Cantor. Depositing organization: Morgridge Institute for Research. Publication: CRISPR screens in physiologic medium reveal conditionally essential genes in human cells. Rossiter NJ, Huggler KS, Adelmann CH, Keys HR, Soens RW, Sabatini DM, Cantor JR. Cell Metab. 2021 Feb 23. pii: S1550-4131(21)00061-9. doi: 10.1016/j.cmet.2021.02.005. PubMed 33651980.
Backbone
  Vector backbone: pLJC6
  Vector type: Mammalian Expression, Lentiviral
  Selectable markers: Blasticidin
Growth in bacteria
  Bacterial resistance: Ampicillin, 100 μg/mL
  Growth temperature: 37°C
  Growth strain: NEB Stable
  Copy number: High Copy
Gene/Insert
  Gene/Insert name: METAP1
  Species: H. sapiens (human)
  Mutation: See: comments
  Entrez Gene: METAP1 (a.k.a. MAP1A, MetAP1A)
  Promoter: Ubc
  Tag / fusion protein: 3xFLAG (C terminal on insert)
  Cloning method: Restriction Enzyme; 5′ cloning site PacI (not destroyed); 3′ cloning site NotI (not destroyed)
  Sequencing primers: 5′ GTAAATTGTCCGCTAAATTCTGGC; 3′ CCCTTTTCTTTTAAAATTGTGGATGAATACTGCC
Terms and licenses: Academic/Nonprofit Terms; Industry Terms: Not Available to Industry
Depositor comments: Insert contains 5 silent mutations introduced to abolish recognition by sgMETAP1_2
How to cite: pLJC6-METAP1-3xFLAG was a gift from Jason Cantor (Addgene plasmid # 163453 ; http://n2t.net/addgene:163453 ; RRID:Addgene_163453)
